>Addgene plasmid #130166 | pRDAX-483 GFP[1] L9 Stuffer/Intein3 L10 GFP[2] IRES mCherry GFP(1-9) | addgene full sequence | sequence record 271322 | Addgene NGS Result
CTTTCTGCTATGGAGGTCAGGTATGATTTAAATGGTCAGTATTGAGCGATATCTAGAGAATTCGTATAGG
TCTTGTATTCAGTCTCGCACTTTAGACATGGTCTTCTGCTGCCCGTGGTCCTCTATTCGTCGGATGTTCT
GTCGATTCTTCCTGTCTATCTGGACTGGATCTGATATCATCGTCGACATTGATTATTGACTAGTTATTAA
TAGTAATCAATTACGGGGTCATTAGTTCATAGCCCATATATGGAGTTCCGCGTTACATAACTTACGGTAA
ATGGCCCGCCTGGCTGACCGCCCAACGACCCCCGCCCATTGACGTCAATAATGACGTATGTTCCCATAGT
AACGCCAATAGGGACTTTCCATTGACGTCAATGGGTGGAGTATTTACGGTAAACTGCCCACTTGGCAGTA
CATCAAGTGTATCATATGCCAAGTACGCCCCCTATTGACGTCAATGACGGTAAATGGCCCGCCTGGCATT
ATGCCCAGTACATGACCTTATGGGACTTTCCTACTTGGCAGTACATCTACGTATTAGTCATCGCTATTAC
CATGGTCGAGGTGAGCCCCACGTTCTGCTTCACTCTCCCCATCTCCCCCCCCTCCCCACCCCCAATTTTG
TATTTATTTATTTTTTAATTATTTTGTGCAGCGATGGGGGCGGGGGGGGGGGGGGCGCGCGCCAGGCGGG
GCGGGGCGGGGCGAGGGGCGGGGCGGGGCGAGGCGGAGAGGTGCGGCGGCAGCCAATCAGAGCGGCGCGC
TCCGAAAGTTTCCTTTTATGGCGAGGCGGCGGCGGCGGCGGCCCTATAAAAAGCGAAGCGCGCGGCGGGC
GGGAGTCGCTGCGTTGGGACTTAGCCTTTAGTGAACCGTCAGAATTAATTCAGATCGATCTACAGCGCCA
CCATGGATCTGCCTGATGACCACTACCTGAGCACACAGACCATCCTCTCCAAGGACCTTAACAGTGGAGG
CAGCGGTGGTAGTGGAGGCGACCAACTGACAGAAGAGCAGATTGCAGAGTTCAAAGAAGCCTTCTCATTA
TTCGACAAGGATGGGGACGGCACCATCACCACAAAGGAACTTGGCACCGTTATGAGGTCGCTTGGACAAA
ACCCAACGGAAGCAGAATTGCAGGATATGATCAATGAAGTCGATGCTGATGGCAATGGAACGATTTACTT
TCCTGAACTTCTTACTATGCTGGCTAGAAAAATGAAGGACACAGACAGCGAAGAGGAAATCCGAGAAGCA
TTCCGTGTTTTTGACAAGGATGGGAACGGCTACATCAGCGCTGCTGAATTACGTCACGTCATGACAAACC
TCGGGGAGAAGTTAACAGATGAAGAAGTTGATGAAATGATAAGGGAAGCAGATATCGATGGTGATGGCCA
AGTAAACTATGAAGAGTTTGTACAAATGATGACAGCAAAGGGGGGGAAGAGGCGCTGGCAGAAAACAGGC
CATGCTGTCCGAATAATAGGAAGACTGAAGAAGATCTCCAGCTCCGGGGCACTGGCGTCGGGAGGCAGCG
GTGGTAGTGGAGGCGAAAAGAGGGACCACATGGTGCTGCTCGAGTACGTCACAGCAGCTGGCATCACCGA
TGCCAGCTAATGCTTAGATAAGTGAGAATTCAGATCCGCCCCTCTCCCTCCCCCCCCCCTAACGTTACTG
GCCGAAGCCGCTTGGAATAAGGCCGGTGTGCGTTTGTCTATATGTTATTTTCCACCATATTGCCGTCTTT
TGGCAATGTGAGGGCCCGGAAACCTGGCCCTGTCTTCTTGACGAGCATTCCTAGGGGTCTTTCCCCTCTC
GCCAAAGGAATGCAAGGTCTGTTGAATGTCGTGAAGGAAGCAGTTCCTCTGGTAGCTTCTTGAAGACAAA
CAACGTCTGTAGCGACCCTTTGCAGGCAGCGGAACCCCCCACCTGGCGACAGGTGCCTCTGCGGCCAAAA
GCCACGTGTATAAGATACACCTGCAAAGGCGGCACAACCCCAGTGCCACGTTGTGAGTTGGATAGTTGTG
GAAAGAGTCAAATGGCTCTCCTCAAGCGTATTCAACAAGGGGCTGAAGGATGCCCAGAAGGTACCCCATT
GTATGGGATCTGATCTGGGGCCTCGGTACACATGCTTTACATGTGTTTAGTCGAGGTTAAAAAAACGTCT
AGGCCCCCCGAACCACGGGGACGTGGTTTTCCTTTGAAAAACACGATGATAATATGGCCACAACCATGGG
TGCAGTGAGCAAGGGCGAGGAGGATAACATGGCCATCATCAAGGAGTTCATGCGCTTCAAGGTGCACATG
GAGGGCTCCGTGAACGGCCACGAGTTCGAGATCGAGGGCGAGGGCGAGGGCCGCCCCTACGAGGGCACCC
AGACCGCCAAGCTGAAGGTGACCAAGGGTGGCCCCCTGCCCTTCGCCTGGGACATCCTGTCCCCTCAGTT
CATGTACGGCTCCAAGGCCTACGTGAAGCACCCCGCCGACATCCCCGACTACTTGAAGCTGTCCTTCCCC
GAGGGCTTCAAGTGGGAGCGCGTGATGAACTTCGAGGACGGCGGCGTGGTGACCGTGACCCAGGACTCCT
CCCTGCAGGACGGCGAGTTCATCTACAAGGTGAAGCTGCGCGGCACCAACTTCCCCTCCGACGGCCCCGT
AATGCAGAAGAAGACCATGGGCTGGGAGGCCTCCTCCGAGCGGATGTACCCCGAGGACGGCGCCCTGAAG
GGCGAGATCAAGCAGAGGCTGAAGCTGAAGGACGGCGGCCACTACGACGCTGAGGTCAAGACCACCTACA
AGGCCAAGAAGCCCGTGCAGCTGCCCGGCGCCTACAACGTCAACATCAAGTTGGACATCACCTCCCACAA
CGAGGACTACACCATCGTGGAACAGTACGAACGCGCCGAGGGCCGCCACTCCACCGGCGGCATGGACGAG
CTGTACAAGAGCGGCGCTACTAACTTCAGCCTGCTGAAGCAGGCTGGCGACGTGGAGGAGAACCCTGGAC
CTTCTGGAAGAAAAGGCGAAGAGCTGTTTACAGGGGTTGTGCCTATCCTCATTGAGCTCGATGGAGATGT
CAACGGCCACAAGTTCTTTGTGAGAGGGGAAGGAGAAGGTGACGCTACTATCGGCAAACTGTCTCTGAAG
TTCATTTGCACTACCGGGAAGTTGCCCGTACCATGGCCAACACTGGTAACTACGCTGACATATGGAGTCC
AGTGTTTCAGCCGTTATCCGGATCACATGAAGAGGCATGACTTCTTTAAATCCGCAATGCCTGAGGGATA
TGTCCAAGAGAGGACCATCTACTTTAAGGACGACGGTACCTACAAAACCCGAGCTGAAGTGAAGTTTGAG
GGTGACACTCTGGTGAATCGGATTGAGCTCAAAGGCATCGACTTCAAGGAGGATGGCAACATCTTGGGCC
ATAAGCTGGAGTACAACTTCAACAGTCACAAGGTGTACATCACAGCCGACAAACAGAACAATGGGATTAA
GGCCAACTTCACCATACGCCACAATGTGGAAGATGGCTCAGTCCAACTTGCGGACCATTACCAGCAGAAT
ACGCCTATAGGGGATGGACCCGTTCTTCTGCCCTAGGTTGCCTTGAGCATCTGACTTCTGGCTAAATTGA
TGATCTATTAAACAATAAAGATGTCCACATGGAAGTTTTTTCCTGTCATACTTTGTTAAGAAGGGTGAGA
ACAGAGTACCTACATTTTGAATGGAAGGATTGGAGCTACGGGGGTGGGGGTGGGGTGGGATTAGATAAAT
GCCTGCTCTTTACTGAAGGCTCTTTACTATTGCTTTATGATAATGTTTCATAGTTGGATCGAACACATAT
TGATCCTCGTCACAACCACACCAGCACACCTCAAATCCCACACCACTCCCACAATTACCATTCACTCAAC
AAACTCACACATCCCACGATAACGAATTCAAGCTTGATATCATTCAGGACGAGCCTCAGACTCCAGCGTA
ACTGGACTGCAATCAACTCACTGGCTCACCTTCACGGGTGGGCCTTTCTTCGGTAGAAAATCAAAGGATC
TTCTTGAGATCCTTTTTTTCTGCGCGTAATCTGCTGCTTGCAAACAAAAAAACCACCGCTACCAGCGGTG
GTTTGTTTGCCGGATCAAGAGCTACCAACTCTTTTTCCGAGGTAACTGGCTTCAGCAGAGCGCAGATACC
AAATACTGTTCTTCTAGTGTAGCCGTAGTTAGGCCACCACTTCAAGAACTCTGTAGCACCGCCTACATAC
CTCGCTCTGCTAATCCTGTTACCAGTGGCTGCTGCCAGTGGCGATAAGTCGTGTCTTACCGGGTTGGACT
CAAGACGATAGTTACCGGATAAGGCGCAGCGGTCGGGCTGAACGGGGGGTTCGTGCACACAGCCCAGCTT
GGAGCGAACGACCTACACCGAACTGAGATACCTACAGCGTGAGCTATGAGAAAGCGCCACGCTTCCCGAA
GGGAGAAAGGCGGACAGGTATCCGGTAAGCGGCAGGGTCGGAACAGGAGAGCGCACGAGGGAGCTTCCAG
GGGGAAACGCCTGGTATCTTTATAGTCCTGTCGGGTTTCGCCACCTCTGACTTGAGCATCGATTTTTGTG
ATGCTCGTCAGGGGGGCGGAGCCTATGGAAAAACGCCAGCAACGCAGAAAGGCCCACCCGAAGGTGAGCC
AGGTGATTACATTTGGGCCCTCATTACCAATGCTTAATCAGTGAGGCACCTATCTCAGCGATCTGTCTAT
TTCGTTCATCCATAGTTGCCTGACTCCCCGTCGTGTAGATAACTACGATGCGGGAGGGCTTACCATCTGG
CCCCAGTGCTGCAATGATACCGCGAGAACCACGCTCACCGGCTCCAGATTTATCAGCAATAAACCAGCCA
GCCGGGAGGGCCGAGCGCAGAAGTGATCCTGCAACTTTATCCGCCTCCATCCAGTCTATTAATTGTTGCC
GGGAAGCTAGAGTAAGTAGTTCGCCAGTTAATAGTTTGCGCAACGTTGTTGCCATTGCTACAGGCATCGT
GGTGTCACGCTCGTCGTTTGGTATGGCTTCATTCAGCTCCGGTTCCCAACGATCAAGGCGAGTTACATGA
TCCCCCATGTTGTGCAAAAAAGCGGTTAGCTCCTTCGGTCCTCCGATCGTTGCCAGAAGTAAGTTGGCCG
CAGTGTTATCACTCATGGTTATGGCAGCACTGCATAATTCTCTTACTGTCATGCCATCCGTGAGATGCTT
TTCTGTGACTGGTGAGTACTCAACCAAGTCATTCTGAGAATAGTGTATGCGGCGACCGAGTTGCTCTTGC
CCGGCGTCAATACGGGATAATACCGCGCCACATAGCAGAACTTTAAAAGTGCTCATCATTGGAAAACGTT
CTTCGGGGCGTAAACTCTCAAGGATCTTACCGCTGTTGAGATCCAGTTCGATGTAACCCACTCGTGCACC
CAACTGATCTTCAGCATCTTTTACTTTCACCAGCGTTTCTGGGTGAGCAAAAACAGGAAGGCAAAATGCC
GCAAAAAAGGGAATAAGGGCGACACGGAAATGTTGAATACTCATTTTAGCTTCCTTAGCTCCTGAAAATC
TCGATAACTCAAAAAATACGCCCGGTAGTGATCTTATTTCATTATGGTGAAAGTTGGAACCTCTTACGTG
CCGATCAAGTCAAAAGCCTCCGGTCGGAGGCTTTTGA
Features (pLannotate 1.2.2; 16 found; start..end, strand, type, name):
    185..564     +  enhancer       CMV enhancer: human cytomegalovirus immediate early enhancer
    566..841     +  promoter       chicken β-actin promoter: No description available
    867..883     +  promoter       tight TRE promoter (fragment): Tet-responsive promoter PTight, consisting of seven tet operator sequences followed by the minimal CMV promoter
    919..972     +  CDS            (3-F)Tyr-EGFP (fragment): (3-F)Tyr-EGFP is a basic (constitutively fluorescent) green fluorescent protein published in 2004, derived from Aequorea victoria.
   1000..1350    +  CDS            CALMA_ARBPU (fragment): Experimental evidence at protein level: Swiss-Prot protein existence level 1. Calmodulin mediates the control of a large number of enzymes, ion channels and other proteins by Ca(2+). Among the enzymes to be stimulated by the calmodulin-Ca(2+) complex are a number of protein kinases and phosphatases. From Arbacia punctulata (Punctuate sea urchin).
   1555..1608    +  CDS            Superfolder GFP (fragment): Superfolder GFP is a basic (constitutively fluorescent) green fluorescent protein published in 2005, derived from Aequorea victoria. It is reported to be a very rapidly-maturing weak dimer.
   1649..2235    +  misc_feature   IRES2: internal ribosome entry site (IRES) of the encephalomyocarditis virus (EMCV)
   2245..2949    +  CDS            mCherry: mCherry is a basic (constitutively fluorescent) red fluorescent protein published in 2004, derived from Discosoma sp.. It is reported to be a very rapidly-maturing monomer with low acid sensitivity.
   3022..3603    +  CDS            Trp-less GFP (fragment): Trp-less GFP is a fluorescent protein published in 2012, derived from Aequorea victoria.
   3634..3839    +  polyA_signal   PGK poly(A) signal (fragment): mouse phosphoglycerate kinase 1 polyadenylation signal
   4013..4042    +  terminator     T3Te terminator: phage T3 early transcription terminator
   4064..4651    +  rep_origin     ori: high-copy-number ColE1/pMB1/pBR322/pUC origin of replication
   4663..4690    -  terminator     T7Te terminator: phage T7 early transcription terminator
   4714..5574    -  CDS            AmpR: β-lactamase; bla; confers resistance to ampicillin, carbenicillin, and related antibiotics
   5575..5677    -  promoter       cat promoter: promoter of the E. coli cat gene encoding chloramphenicol acetyltransferase
   5678..2       -  terminator     tonB terminator (across the origin): bidirectional E. coli tonB-P14 transcription terminator
