[The description below was written by a language model from this plasmid's Addgene catalogue record and pLannotate feature annotations shown in this document.]
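Description:
pRDAX-483 GFP[1] L9 Stuffer/Intein3 L10 GFP[2] IRES mCherry GFP(1-9) is a custom-built, 5.7 kb mammalian expression plasmid designed as an assay vector for protein–protein interactions by bimolecular or trimolecular fluorescence complementation (BiFC/TriFC). It is maintained in E. coli at high copy through a ColE1/pUC-type origin and selected with ampicillin. The β-lactamase gene is annotated as driven by a cat promoter, and the bacterial module is insulated by T3Te, T7Te and tonB transcription terminators.

The mammalian cassette is driven by a CMV enhancer joined to the chicken β-actin promoter; a very short match to a Tet-responsive promoter just downstream is probably an incidental fragment. The first open reading frame contains two small GFP-derived segments of 54 nt each, corresponding to the GFP[1] and GFP[2] elements in the name and most likely single β-strand tags of a tripartite split GFP. Between them lies an intervening region that the name describes as linker L9, a stuffer/Intein3 element and linker L10. The annotation tool detects a calmodulin-like fragment within this region, but the record does not explain its role. The stuffer presumably serves as a placeholder for inserting proteins of interest, although the cloning sites are not recorded.

An EMCV IRES then permits translation of mCherry followed by a large GFP fragment, matching the GFP(1-9) detector named in the title, and a PGK polyadenylation signal ends the transcript. How mCherry and GFP(1-9) are joined or separated is not annotated. In use, mCherry reports transfection and expression level, while green fluorescence should appear only when the two small tags are brought together and complement the GFP(1-9) detector. The catalogue lists the insert species as mouse, though the annotated fluorescent protein parts derive from Aequorea and Discosoma.
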