Addgene plasmid #130166: pRDAX-483 GFP[1] L9 Stuffer/Intein3 L10 GFP[2] IRES mCherry GFP(1-9)
Purpose: PPI (BiFC/TriFC) assay vector
Depositing lab: Gary Lewin. Depositing organization: Max-Delbrueck-Centrum fuer Molekulare Medizin (MDC).
Backbone
  Vector backbone: custom built
  Vector type: Mammalian Expression
Growth in bacteria
  Bacterial resistance: Ampicillin, 100 μg/mL
  Growth temperature: 37°C
  Growth strain: DH5alpha
  Copy number: High Copy
Gene/Insert
  Gene/Insert name: GFP
  Species: M. musculus (mouse)
  Cloning method: Restriction Enzyme; 5′ cloning site unknown (unknown if destroyed); 3′ cloning site unknown (unknown if destroyed)
Terms and licenses: Academic/Nonprofit Terms; Industry Terms: Not Available to Industry
How to cite: pRDAX-483 GFP[1] L9 Stuffer/Intein3 L10 GFP[2] IRES mCherry GFP(1-9) was a gift from Gary Lewin (Addgene plasmid # 130166 ; http://n2t.net/addgene:130166 ; RRID:Addgene_130166)
